Addgene plasmid #107491: pCEP4-SERTC473H-myc
Purpose: Mammalian expression plasmid for codon optimized mutant hSERT with internal MYC tag inserted in ECL2, mutation C473H conferring gain of function phenotype
Depositing lab: Erik Procko. Publication: Deep Mutagenesis of a Transporter for Uptake of a Non-Native Substrate Identifies Conformationally Dynamic Regions. Young HJ, Chan M, Selvam B, Szymanski SK, Shukla D, Procko E. bioRxiv 2021.04.19.440442 10.1101/2021.04.19.440442.
Backbone
  Vector backbone: pCEP4
  Backbone manufacturer: Invitrogen
  Backbone size w/o insert (bp): 10410
  Vector type: Mammalian Expression
  Selectable markers: Hygromycin
Growth in bacteria
  Bacterial resistance: Ampicillin, 100 μg/mL
  Growth temperature: 37°C
  Growth strain: DH5alpha
  Copy number: High Copy
Gene/Insert
  Gene/Insert name: Serotonin Transporter (SERT) (alt name: SLC6A4)
  Species: H. sapiens (human)
  Insert size (bp): 1985
  Mutation: C473H
  Entrez Gene: SLC6A4 (a.k.a. 5-HTT, 5-HTTLPR, 5HTT, HTT, OCD1, SERT, SERT1, hSERT)
  Promoter: CMV
  Cloning method: Restriction Enzyme; 5′ cloning site NHE1 (not destroyed); 3′ cloning site XHO1 (not destroyed)
  Sequencing primers: 5′ CMV Forward; 3′ EBV Reverse
Terms and licenses: Academic/Nonprofit Terms; Industry Terms: Not Available to Industry
Depositor comments: Please visit https://doi.org/10.1101/2021.04.19.440442 for bioRxiv preprint.
How to cite: pCEP4-SERTC473H-myc was a gift from Erik Procko (Addgene plasmid # 107491 ; http://n2t.net/addgene:107491 ; RRID:Addgene_107491)
