[The description below was written by a language model from this plasmid's Addgene catalogue record and pLannotate feature annotations shown in this document.]
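Description:
pCEP4-SERTC473H-myc is a mammalian expression plasmid built on the Invitrogen pCEP4 backbone, an Epstein-Barr virus-based episomal vector. The full depositor sequence is about 12.1 kb. In E. coli it is maintained through a high-copy ColE1/pUC-type origin and selected with ampicillin via the β-lactamase gene. In mammalian cells, the EBV oriP origin together with the EBNA1 coding sequence lets the plasmid replicate and persist extrachromosomally in permissive primate cells. A hygromycin B phosphotransferase cassette, driven by an HSV thymidine kinase promoter and ended by the TK poly(A) signal, allows selection of cells that retain it. Several short annotated fragments (herpesvirus glycoprotein and other viral ORF pieces, rop, tetracycline resistance remnants, SV40 large T) appear to be backbone relics flanking these elements rather than functional genes.

The payload is a codon-optimized human serotonin transporter (SERT, SLC6A4) open reading frame of roughly 2 kb, cloned between NheI and XhoI sites. It sits downstream of the human cytomegalovirus immediate early enhancer and promoter, and the SV40 polyadenylation signal lies past the insert across the numbering origin of the circular map. According to the record, the transporter carries an internal MYC epitope inserted in extracellular loop 2, although this tag is not annotated separately in the feature table. An extracellular tag of this kind is generally useful for detecting surface-expressed protein on intact cells. The transporter also carries the C473H substitution, described as conferring a gain-of-function phenotype. The associated work is a deep mutagenesis study of the transporter for uptake of a non-native substrate, so this plasmid likely serves to express and characterize an individual variant identified there.
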