Features (pLannotate 1.2.2; 22 found; start..end, strand, type, name):
     14..148     -  polyA_signal   SV40 poly(A) signal: SV40 polyadenylation signal
    171..254     -  CDS            large T antigen (fragment): large T antigen from SV40 (simian virus 40)
    257..297     +  CDS            rop (fragment): Rop protein, which maintains plasmids at low copy number; rop
    409..427     -  misc_feature   MCS (fragment): pUC18/19 multiple cloning site
    873..2662    -  rep_origin     oriP: Epstein-Barr virus oriP replication origin (Yates et al., 2000)
   2667..2885    -  CDS            gL (fragment): GL_EBVB9 - Experimental evidence at protein level: Swiss-Prot protein existence level 1. The heterodimer glycoprotein H-glycoprotein L is required for the fusion of viral and plasma membranes leading to virus entry into the host cell. Acts as a functional inhibitor of gH and maintains gH in an inhibited form. Upon binding to host integrins, gL dissociates from gH leading to activation of the viral fusion glycoproteins gB and gH. Fusion of EBV with B-lymphocytes requires the additional receptor- binding protein gp42, which forms a complex with gH/gL. The heterodimer gH/gL targets also host EPHA
   2968..4893    -  CDS            EBNA1: Epstein-Barr nuclear antigen 1, also known as EBNA-1 crucial for latent viral infection, and for episomal amplification of vectors containing the oriP origin (Okita et al., 2013)
   4931..5275    -  CDS            BRRF2_EBVB9 (fragment): Protein inferred from homology: Swiss-Prot protein existence level 3. From Epstein-Barr virus (strain B95-8) (HHV-4) (Human herpesvirus 4).
   5278..5301    -  promoter       tet promoter (fragment): E. coli promoter for tetracycline efflux protein gene
   5414..5518    +  promoter       AmpR promoter: bla
   5519..6379    +  CDS            AmpR: β-lactamase; bla; confers resistance to ampicillin, carbenicillin, and related antibiotics
   6550..7138    +  rep_origin     ori: high-copy-number ColE1/pMB1/pBR322/pUC origin of replication
   7184..7342    -  CDS            TcR (fragment): tetracycline efflux protein; tet; confers resistance to tetracycline
   7463..7663    -  CDS            MDV035 (fragment): UL24_GAHVM - Protein inferred from homology: Swiss-Prot protein existence level 3. May play a role in the dispersal of host nucleolin from the nucleolus throughout the nucleus leading to a decrease in ribosome biogenesis. From Gallid herpesvirus 2 (strain Chicken/Md5/ATCC VR-987) (GaHV-2) (Marek's disease herpesvirus type 1).
   7652..7714    +  promoter       Mini-TK promoter: minimal herpes simplex virus (HSV) thymidine kinase promoter
   7757..8794    +  CDS            HygR: hygromycin B phosphotransferase confers resistance to hygromycin
   8836..8884    +  polyA_signal   HSV TK poly(A) signal: herpes simplex virus thymidine kinase polyadenylation signal (Cole and Stacy, 1985)
   9084..9308    +  CDS            gH (fragment): GH_HHV11 - Experimental evidence at protein level: Swiss-Prot protein existence level 1. The heterodimer glycoprotein H-glycoprotein L is required for the fusion of viral and plasma membranes leading to virus entry into the host cell. Following initial binding to host receptor, membrane fusion is mediated by the fusion machinery composed of gB and the heterodimer gH/gL. May also be involved in the fusion between the virion envelope and the outer nuclear membrane during virion morphogenesis. From Human herpesvirus 1 (strain 17) (HHV-1) (Human herpes simplex virus 1).
   9339..9364    -  CDS            bla(M) (fragment): β-lactamase lacking the signal sequence; bla(M); allows cytosolic expression of β-lactamase
   9538..9917    +  enhancer       CMV enhancer: human cytomegalovirus immediate early enhancer
   9919..10118   +  promoter       CMV promoter: human cytomegalovirus (CMV) immediate early promoter
  10176..12137   +  CDS            SLC6A4: SC6A4_HUMAN - Also known as HTT, SERT. Experimental evidence at protein level: Swiss-Prot protein existence level 1. Serotonin transporter whose primary function in the central nervous system involves the regulation of serotonergic signaling via transport of serotonin molecules from the synaptic cleft back into the pre-synaptic terminal for re-utilization. Plays a key role in mediating regulation of the availability of serotonin to other receptors of serotonergic systems. Terminates the action of serotonin and recycles it in a sodium-dependent manner. From Homo sapiens (Human).
>Addgene plasmid #107491 | pCEP4-SERTC473H-myc | depositor full sequence | sequence record 205691 | pCEP4-SERTC473H-myc sequence 12149 bps
GCCGGCAAGGCCGGATCCAGACATGATAAGATACATTGATGAGTTTGGACAAACCACAACTAGAATGCAG
TGAAAAAAATGCTTTATTTGTGAAATTTGTGATGCTATTGCTTTATTTGTAACCATTATAAGCTGCAATA
AACAAGTTAACAACAACAATTGCATTCATTTTATGTTTCAGGTTCAGGGGGAGGTGTGGGAGGTTTTTTA
AAGCAAGTAAAACCTCTACAAATGTGGTATGGCTGATTATGATCCGGCTGCCTCGCGCGTTTCGGTGATG
ACGGTGAAAACCTCTGACACATGCAGCTCCCGGAGACGGTCACAGCTTGTCTGTAAGCGGATGCCGGGAG
CAGACAAGCCCGTCAGGGCGCGTCAGCGGGTGTTGGCGGGTGTCGGGGCGCAGCCATGAGGTCGACTCTA
GAGGATCGATCCCCGCCCCGGACGAACTAAACCTGACTACGACATCTCTGCCCCTTCTTCGCGGGGCAGT
GCATGTAATCCCTTCAGTTGGTTGGTACAACTTGCCAACTGGGCCCTGTTCCACATGTGACACGGGGGGG
GACCAAACACAAAGGGGTTCTCTGACTGTAGTTGACATCCTTATAAATGGATGTGCACATTTGCCAACAC
TGAGTGGCTTTCATCCTGGAGCAGACTTTGCAGTCTGTGGACTGCAACACAACATTGCCTTTATGTGTAA
CTCTTGGCTGAAGCTCTTACACCAATGCTGGGGGACATGTACCTCCCAGGGGCCCAGGAAGACTACGGGA
GGCTACACCAACGTCAATCAGAGGGGCCTGTGTAGCTACCGATAAGCGGACCCTCAAGAGGGCATTAGCA
ATAGTGTTTATAAGGCCCCCTTGTTAACCCTAAACGGGTAGCATATGCTTCCCGGGTAGTAGTATATACT
ATCCAGACTAACCCTAATTCAATAGCATATGTTACCCAACGGGAAGCATATGCTATCGAATTAGGGTTAG
TAAAAGGGTCCTAAGGAACAGCGATATCTCCCACCCCATGAGCTGTCACGGTTTTATTTACATGGGGTCA
GGATTCCACGAGGGTAGTGAACCATTTTAGTCACAAGGGCAGTGGCTGAAGATCAAGGAGCGGGCAGTGA
ACTCTCCTGAATCTTCGCCTGCTTCTTCATTCTCCTTCGTTTAGCTAATAGAATAACTGCTGAGTTGTGA
ACAGTAAGGTGTATGTGAGGTGCTCGAAAACAAGGTTTCAGGTGACGCCCCCAGAATAAAATTTGGACGG
GGGGTTCAGTGGTGGCATTGTGCTATGACACCAATATAACCCTCACAAACCCCTTGGGCAATAAATACTA
GTGTAGGAATGAAACATTCTGAATATCTTTAACAATAGAAATCCATGGGGTGGGGACAAGCCGTAAAGAC
TGGATGTCCATCTCACACGAATTTATGGCTATGGGCAACACATAATCCTAGTGCAATATGATACTGGGGT
TATTAAGATGTGTCCCAGGCAGGGACCAAGACAGGTGAACCATGTTGTTACACTCTATTTGTAACAAGGG
GAAAGAGAGTGGACGCCGACAGCAGCGGACTCCACTGGTTGTCTCTAACACCCCCGAAAATTAAACGGGG
CTCCACGCCAATGGGGCCCATAAACAAAGACAAGTGGCCACTCTTTTTTTTGAAATTGTGGAGTGGGGGC
ACGCGTCAGCCCCCACACGCCGCCCTGCGGTTTTGGACTGTAAAATAAGGGTGTAATAACTTGGCTGATT
GTAACCCCGCTAACCACTGCGGTCAAACCACTTGCCCACAAAACCACTAATGGCACCCCGGGGAATACCT
GCATAAGTAGGTGGGCGGGCCAAGATAGGGGCGCGATTGCTGCGATCTGGAGGACAAATTACACACACTT
GCGCCTGAGCGCCAAGCACAGGGTTGTTGGTCCTCATATTCACGAGGTCGCTGAGAGCACGGTGGGCTAA
TGTTGCCATGGGTAGCATATACTACCCAAATATCTGGATAGCATATGCTATCCTAATCTATATCTGGGTA
GCATAGGCTATCCTAATCTATATCTGGGTAGCATATGCTATCCTAATCTATATCTGGGTAGTATATGCTA
TCCTAATTTATATCTGGGTAGCATAGGCTATCCTAATCTATATCTGGGTAGCATATGCTATCCTAATCTA
TATCTGGGTAGTATATGCTATCCTAATCTGTATCCGGGTAGCATATGCTATCCTAATAGAGATTAGGGTA
GTATATGCTATCCTAATTTATATCTGGGTAGCATATACTACCCAAATATCTGGATAGCATATGCTATCCT
AATCTATATCTGGGTAGCATATGCTATCCTAATCTATATCTGGGTAGCATAGGCTATCCTAATCTATATC
TGGGTAGCATATGCTATCCTAATCTATATCTGGGTAGTATATGCTATCCTAATTTATATCTGGGTAGCAT
AGGCTATCCTAATCTATATCTGGGTAGCATATGCTATCCTAATCTATATCTGGGTAGTATATGCTATCCT
AATCTGTATCCGGGTAGCATATGCTATCCTCATGCATATACAGTCAGCATATGATACCCAGTAGTAGAGT
GGGAGTGCTATCCTTTGCATATGCCGCCACCTCCCAAGGGGGCGTGAATTTTCGCTGCTTGTCCTTTTCC
TGCATGCTGGTTGCTCCCATTCTTAGGTGAATTTAAGGAGGCCAGGCTAAAGCCGTCGCATGTCTGATTG
CTCACCAGGTAAATGTCGCTAATGTTTTCCAACGCGAGAAGGTGTTGAGCGCGGAGCTGAGTGACGTGAC
AACATGGGTATGCCCAATTGCCCCATGTTGGGAGGACGAAAATGGTGACAAGACAGATGGCCAGAAATAC
ACCAACAGCACGCATGATGTCTACTGGGGATTTATTCTTTAGTGCGGGGGAATACACGGCTTTTAATACG
ATTGAGGGCGTCTCCTAACAAGTTACATCACTCCTGCCCTTCCTCACCCTCATCTCCATCACCTCCTTCA
TCTCCGTCATCTCCGTCATCACCCTCCGCGGCAGCCCCTTCCACCATAGGTGGAAACCAGGGAGGCAAAT
CTACTCCATCGTCAAAGCTGCACACAGTCACCCTGATATTGCAGGTAGGAGCGGGCTTTGTCATAACAAG
GTCCTTAATCGCATCCTTCAAAACCTCAGCAAATATATGAGTTTGTAAAAAGACCATGAAATAACAGACA
ATGGACTCCCTTAGCGGGCCAGGTTGTGGGCCGGGTCCAGGGGCCATTCCAAAGGGGAGACGACTCAATG
GTGTAAGACGACATTGTGGAATAGCAAGGGCAGTTCCTCGCCTTAGGTTGTAAAGGGAGGTCTTACTACC
TCCATATACGAACACACCGGCGACCCAAGTTCCTTCGTCGGTAGTCCTTTCTACGTGACTCCTAGCCAGG
AGAGCTCTTAAACCTTCTGCAATGTTCTCAAATTTCGGGTTGGAACCTCCTTGACCACGATGCTTTCCAA
ACCACCCTCCTTTTTTGCGCCTGCCTCCATCACCCTGACCCCGGGGTCCAGTGCTTGGGCCTTCTCCTGG
GTCATCTGCGGGGCCCTGCTCTATCGCTCCCGGGGGCACGTCAGGCTCACCATCTGGGCCACCTTCTTGG
TGGTATTCAAAATAATCGGCTTCCCCTACAGGGTGGAAAAATGGCCTTCTACCTGGAGGGGGCCTGCGCG
GTGGAGACCCGGATGATGATGACTGACTACTGGGACTCCTGGGCCTCTTTTCTCCACGTCCACGACCTCT
CCCCCTGGCTCTTTCACGACTTCCCCCCCTGGCTCTTTCACGTCCTCTACCCCGGCGGCCTCCACTACCT
CCTCGACCCCGGCCTCCACTACCTCCTCGACCCCGGCCTCCACTGCCTCCTCGACCCCGGCCTCCACCTC
CTGCTCCTGCCCCTCCTGCTCCTGCCCCTCCTCCTGCTCCTGCCCCTCCTGCCCCTCCTGCTCCTGCCCC
TCCTGCCCCTCCTGCTCCTGCCCCTCCTGCCCCTCCTGCTCCTGCCCCTCCTGCCCCTCCTCCTGCTCCT
GCCCCTCCTGCCCCTCCTCCTGCTCCTGCCCCTCCTGCCCCTCCTGCTCCTGCCCCTCCTGCCCCTCCTG
CTCCTGCCCCTCCTGCCCCTCCTGCTCCTGCCCCTCCTGCTCCTGCCCCTCCTGCTCCTGCCCCTCCTGC
TCCTGCCCCTCCTGCCCCTCCTGCCCCTCCTCCTGCTCCTGCCCCTCCTGCTCCTGCCCCTCCTGCCCCT
CCTGCCCCTCCTGCTCCTGCCCCTCCTCCTGCTCCTGCCCCTCCTGCCCCTCCTGCCCCTCCTCCTGCTC
CTGCCCCTCCTGCCCCTCCTCCTGCTCCTGCCCCTCCTCCTGCTCCTGCCCCTCCTGCCCCTCCTGCCCC
TCCTCCTGCTCCTGCCCCTCCTGCCCCTCCTCCTGCTCCTGCCCCTCCTCCTGCTCCTGCCCCTCCTGCC
CCTCCTGCCCCTCCTCCTGCTCCTGCCCCTCCTCCTGCTCCTGCCCCTCCTGCCCCTCCTGCCCCTCCTG
CCCCTCCTCCTGCTCCTGCCCCTCCTCCTGCTCCTGCCCCTCCTGCTCCTGCCCCTCCCGCTCCTGCTCC
TGCTCCTGTTCCACCGTGGGTCCCTTTGCAGCCAATGCAACTTGGACGTTTTTGGGGTCTCCGGACACCA
TCTCTATGTCTTGGCCCTGATCCTGAGCCGCCCGGGGCTCCTGGTCTTCCGCCTCCTCGTCCTCGTCCTC
TTCCCCGTCCTCGTCCATGGTTATCACCCCCTCTTCTTTGAGGTCCACTGCCGCCGGAGCCTTCTGGTCC
AGATGTGTCTCCCTTCTCTCCTAGGCCATTTCCAGGTCCTGTACCTGGCCCCTCGTCAGACATGATTCAC
ACTAAAAGAGATCAATAGACATCTTTATTAGACGACGCTCAGTGAATACAGGGAGTGCAGACTCCTGCCC
CCTCCAACAGCCCCCCCACCCTCATCCCCTTCATGGTCGCTGTCAGACAGATCCAGGTCTGAAAATTCCC
CATCCTCCGAACCATCCTCGTCCTCATCACCAATTACTCGCAGCCCGGAAAACTCCCGCTGAACATCCTC
AAGATTTGCGTCCTGAGCCTCAAGCCAGGCCTCAAATTCCTCGTCCCCCTTTTTGCTGGACGGTAGGGAT
GGGGATTCTCGGGACCCCTCCTCTTCCTCTTCAAGGTCACCAGACAGAGATGCTACTGGGGCAACGGAAG
AAAAGCTGGGTGCGGCCTGTGAGGATCAGCTTATCGATGATAAGCTGTCAAACATGAGAATTCTTGAAGA
CGAAAGGGCCTCGTGATACGCCTATTTTTATAGGTTAATGTCATGATAATAATGGTTTCTTAGACGTCAG
GTGGCACTTTTCGGGGAAATGTGCGCGGAACCCCTATTTGTTTATTTTTCTAAATACATTCAAATATGTA
TCCGCTCATGAGACAATAACCCTGATAAATGCTTCAATAATATTGAAAAAGGAAGAGTATGAGTATTCAA
CATTTCCGTGTCGCCCTTATTCCCTTTTTTGCGGCATTTTGCCTTCCTGTTTTTGCTCACCCAGAAACGC
TGGTGAAAGTAAAAGATGCTGAAGATCAGTTGGGTGCACGAGTGGGTTACATCGAACTGGATCTCAACAG
CGGTAAGATCCTTGAGAGTTTTCGCCCCGAAGAACGTTTTCCAATGATGAGCACTTTTAAAGTTCTGCTA
TGTGGCGCGGTATTATCCCGTGTTGACGCCGGGCAAGAGCAACTCGGTCGCCGCATACACTATTCTCAGA
ATGACTTGGTTGAGTACTCACCAGTCACAGAAAAGCATCTTACGGATGGCATGACAGTAAGAGAATTATG
CAGTGCTGCCATAACCATGAGTGATAACACTGCGGCCAACTTACTTCTGACAACGATCGGAGGACCGAAG
GAGCTAACCGCTTTTTTGCACAACATGGGGGATCATGTAACTCGCCTTGATCGTTGGGAACCGGAGCTGA
ATGAAGCCATACCAAACGACGAGCGTGACACCACGATGCCTGCAGCAATGGCAACAACGTTGCGCAAACT
ATTAACTGGCGAACTACTTACTCTAGCTTCCCGGCAACAATTAATAGACTGGATGGAGGCGGATAAAGTT
GCAGGACCACTTCTGCGCTCGGCCCTTCCGGCTGGCTGGTTTATTGCTGATAAATCTGGAGCCGGTGAGC
GTGGGTCTCGCGGTATCATTGCAGCACTGGGGCCAGATGGTAAGCCCTCCCGTATCGTAGTTATCTACAC
GACGGGGAGTCAGGCAACTATGGATGAACGAAATAGACAGATCGCTGAGATAGGTGCCTCACTGATTAAG
CATTGGTAACTGTCAGACCAAGTTTACTCATATATACTTTAGATTGATTTAAAACTTCATTTTTAATTTA
AAAGGATCTAGGTGAAGATCCTTTTTGATAATCTCATGACCAAAATCCCTTAACGTGAGTTTTCGTTCCA
CTGAGCGTCAGACCCCGTAGAAAAGATCAAAGGATCTTCTTGAGATCCTTTTTTTCTGCGCGTAATCTGC
TGCTTGCAAACAAAAAAACCACCGCTACCAGCGGTGGTTTGTTTGCCGGATCAAGAGCTACCAACTCTTT
TTCCGAAGGTAACTGGCTTCAGCAGAGCGCAGATACCAAATACTGTCCTTCTAGTGTAGCCGTAGTTAGG
CCACCACTTCAAGAACTCTGTAGCACCGCCTACATACCTCGCTCTGCTAATCCTGTTACCAGTGGCTGCT
GCCAGTGGCGATAAGTCGTGTCTTACCGGGTTGGACTCAAGACGATAGTTACCGGATAAGGCGCAGCGGT
CGGGCTGAACGGGGGGTTCGTGCACACAGCCCAGCTTGGAGCGAACGACCTACACCGAACTGAGATACCT
ACAGCGTGAGCTATGAGAAAGCGCCACGCTTCCCGAAGGGAGAAAGGCGGACAGGTATCCGGTAAGCGGC
AGGGTCGGAACAGGAGAGCGCACGAGGGAGCTTCCAGGGGGAAACGCCTGGTATCTTTATAGTCCTGTCG
GGTTTCGCCACCTCTGACTTGAGCGTCGATTTTTGTGATGCTCGTCAGGGGGGCGGAGCCTATGGAAAAA
CGCCAGCAACGCGGCCTTTTTACGGTTCCTGGCCTTTTGCTGGCCTTGAAGCTGTCCCTGATGGTCGTCA
TCTACCTGCCTGGACAGCATGGCCTGCAACGCGGGCATCCCGATGCCGCCGGAAGCGAGAAGAATCATAA
TGGGGAAGGCCATCCAGCCTCGCGTCGCGAACGCCAGCAAGACGTAGCCCAGCGCGTCGGCCCCGAGATG
CGCCGCGTGCGGCTGCTGGAGATGGCGGACGCGATGGATATGTTCTGCCAAGGGTTGGTTTGCGCATTCA
CAGTTCTCCGCAAGAATTGATTGGCTCCAATTCTTGGAGTGGTGAATCCGTTAGCGAGGTGCCGCCCTGC
TTCATCCCCGTGGCCCGTTGCTCGCGTTTGCTGGCGGTGTCCCCGGAAGAAATATATTTGCATGTCTTTA
GTTCTATGATGACACAAACCCCGCCCAGCGTCTTGTCATTGGCGAATTCGAACACGCAGATGCAGTCGGG
GCGGCGCGGTCCGAGGTCCACTTCGCATATTAAGGTGACGCGTGTGGCCTCGAACACCGAGCGACCCTGC
AGCGACCCGCTTAACAGCGTCAACAGCGTGCCGCAGATCCCGGGGGGCAATGAGATATGAAAAAGCCTGA
ACTCACCGCGACGTCTGTCGAGAAGTTTCTGATCGAAAAGTTCGACAGCGTCTCCGACCTGATGCAGCTC
TCGGAGGGCGAAGAATCTCGTGCTTTCAGCTTCGATGTAGGAGGGCGTGGATATGTCCTGCGGGTAAATA
GCTGCGCCGATGGTTTCTACAAAGATCGTTATGTTTATCGGCACTTTGCATCGGCCGCGCTCCCGATTCC
GGAAGTGCTTGACATTGGGGAATTCAGCGAGAGCCTGACCTATTGCATCTCCCGCCGTGCACAGGGTGTC
ACGTTGCAAGACCTGCCTGAAACCGAACTGCCCGCTGTTCTGCAGCCGGTCGCGGAGGCCATGGATGCGA
TCGCTGCGGCCGATCTTAGCCAGACGAGCGGGTTCGGCCCATTCGGACCGCAAGGAATCGGTCAATACAC
TACATGGCGTGATTTCATATGCGCGATTGCTGATCCCCATGTGTATCACTGGCAAACTGTGATGGACGAC
ACCGTCAGTGCGTCCGTCGCGCAGGCTCTCGATGAGCTGATGCTTTGGGCCGAGGACTGCCCCGAAGTCC
GGCACCTCGTGCACGCGGATTTCGGCTCCAACAATGTCCTGACGGACAATGGCCGCATAACAGCGGTCAT
TGACTGGAGCGAGGCGATGTTCGGGGATTCCCAATACGAGGTCGCCAACATCTTCTTCTGGAGGCCGTGG
TTGGCTTGTATGGAGCAGCAGACGCGCTACTTCGAGCGGAGGCATCCGGAGCTTGCAGGATCGCCGCGGC
TCCGGGCGTATATGCTCCGCATTGGTCTTGACCAACTCTATCAGAGCTTGGTTGACGGCAATTTCGATGA
TGCAGCTTGGGCGCAGGGTCGATGCGACGCAATCGTCCGATCCGGAGCCGGGACTGTCGGGCGTACACAA
ATCGCCCGCAGAAGCGCGGCCGTCTGGACCGATGGCTGTGTAGAAGTACTCGCCGATAGTGGAAACCGAC
GCCCCAGCACTCGTCCGGATCGGGAGATGGGGGAGGCTAACTGAAACACGGAAGGAGACAATACCGGAAG
GAACCCGCGCTATGACGGCAATAAAAAGACAGAATAAAACGCACGGGTGTTGGGTCGTTTGTTCATAAAC
GCGGGGTTCGGTCCCAGGGCTGGCACTCTGTCGATACCCCACCGAGACCCCATTGGGGCCAATACGCCCG
CGTTTCTTCCTTTTCCCCACCCCACCCCCCAAGTTCGGGTGAAGGCCCAGGGCTCGCAGCCAACGTCGGG
GCGGCAGGCCCTGCCATAGCCACTGGCCCCGTGGGTTAGGGACGGGGTCCCCCATGGGGAATGGTTTATG
GTTCGTGGGGGTTATTATTTTGGGCGTTGCGTGGGGTCAGGTCCACGACTGGACTGAGCAGACAGACCCA
TGGTTTTTGGATGGCCTGGGCATGGACCGCATGTACTGGCGCGACACGAACACCGGGCGTCTGTGGCTGC
CAAACACCCCCGACCCCCAAAAACCACCGCGCGGATTTCTGGCGTGCCAAGCTAGTCGACCAATTCTCAT
GTTTGACAGCTTATCATCGCAGATCCGGGCAACGTTGTTGCCATTGCTGCAGGCGCAGAACTGGTAGGTA
TGGAAGATCTATACATTGAATCAATATTGGCAATTAGCCATATTAGTCATTGGTTATATAGCATAAATCA
ATATTGGCTATTGGCCATTGCATACGTTGTATCTATATCATAATATGTACATTTATATTGGCTCATGTCC
AATATGACCGCCATGTTGACATTGATTATTGACTAGTTATTAATAGTAATCAATTACGGGGTCATTAGTT
CATAGCCCATATATGGAGTTCCGCGTTACATAACTTACGGTAAATGGCCCGCCTGGCTGACCGCCCAACG
ACCCCCGCCCATTGACGTCAATAATGACGTATGTTCCCATAGTAACGCCAATAGGGACTTTCCATTGACG
TCAATGGGTGGAGTATTTACGGTAAACTGCCCACTTGGCAGTACATCAAGTGTATCATATGCCAAGTCCG
CCCCCTATTGACGTCAATGACGGTAAATGGCCCGCCTGGCATTATGCCCAGTACATGACCTTACGGGACT
TTCCTACTTGGCAGTACATCTACGTATTAGTCATCGCTATTACCATGGTGATGCGGTTTTGGCAGTACAC
CAATGGGCGTGGATAGCGGTTTGACTCACGGGGATTTCCAAGTCTCCACCCCATTGACGTCAATGGGAGT
TTGTTTTGGCACCAAAATCAACGGGACTTTCCAAAATGTCGTAATAACCCCGCCCCGTTGACGCAAATGG
GCGGTAGGCGTGTACGGTGGGAGGTCTATATAAGCAGAGCTCGTTTAGTGAACCGTCAGATCTCTAGAAG
CTGGGTACCAGCTGCTAGCGCCACCATGGAGACCACCCCCCTGAACAGTCAAAAGCAACTCTCTGCCTGT
GAGGATGGAGAGGACTGTCAGGAGAATGGCGTTCTTCAAAAGGTTGTACCCACCCCTGGAGATAAGGTGG
AAAGCGGCCAGATTTCCAACGGCTACAGCGCCGTGCCATCACCTGGAGCCGGGGATGATACACGGCACAG
CATTCCCGCAACCACCACGACACTGGTTGCAGAGCTTCACCAGGGCGAGAGGGAGACGTGGGGCAAAAAG
GTAGATTTTCTGCTTTCCGTGATCGGTTACGCGGTCGATCTGGGGAACGTGTGGAGGTTCCCTTACATTT
GTTACCAAAACGGAGGGGGTGCCTTCTTGCTGCCCTACACAATTATGGCGATTTTTGGGGGTATCCCGCT
CTTCTACATGGAACTGGCCTTGGGTCAGTACCACCGGAACGGCTGCATTAGCATTTGGCGCAAGATATGC
CCCATTTTCAAGGGAATCGGATACGCAATCTGTATAATCGCGTTCTATATTGCATCATATTACAACACCA
TCATGGCCTGGGCCCTTTATTACTTGATCAGCAGTTTCACCGACCAATTGCCGTGGACGAGCTGTAAGAA
CTCATGGAATACCGGGAACTGTACCAACTACTTCTCTGAGGACAGCTCAGGAGGTAGCGGGGGTGAACAG
AAGCTGATTAGCGAGGAGGACTTGGGCAGTCCAGGCGGAAGCGGCAACATCACTTGGACACTCCATAGTA
CGAGCCCCGCAGAGGAGTTTTACACCAGGCACGTACTGCAGATTCATAGGAGCAAGGGTCTGCAAGACCT
GGGCGGTATTAGCTGGCAGCTCGCATTGTGCATAATGTTGATCTTTACGGTGATCTATTTCTCTATCTGG
AAGGGAGTAAAGACATCCGGCAAGGTGGTGTGGGTGACGGCGACCTTCCCCTACATTATACTCAGCGTGT
TGTTGGTGAGGGGGGCAACCCTGCCTGGGGCCTGGCGAGGCGTGCTGTTCTATCTCAAGCCAAACTGGCA
GAAGCTTCTTGAAACCGGAGTGTGGATCGACGCGGCCGCGCAAATCTTCTTTTCCCTCGGTCCCGGCTTC
GGGGTCCTTCTGGCATTCGCAAGCTACAACAAGTTCAACAATAACTGCTACCAGGACGCCCTCGTGACAA
GTGTAGTGAACTGCATGACCTCTTTCGTGAGCGGGTTTGTGATCTTCACAGTACTCGGATATATGGCTGA
GATGAGGAACGAAGATGTTAGTGAGGTTGCCAAAGACGCTGGCCCGAGCCTGTTGTTCATCACATACGCC
GAGGCTATCGCGAACATGCCCGCATCTACTTTCTTCGCCATCATCTTTTTCCTGATGCTGATAACCCTTG
GGCTGGATAGCACCTTCGCCGGACTGGAGGGTGTCATCACTGCCGTTCTCGACGAGTTCCCCCATGTGTG
GGCCAAGCGACGGGAAAGGTTCGTGCTGGCCGTCGTAATCACACACTTCTTCGGCTCACTGGTGACCCTT
ACCTTTGGCGGTGCGTACGTGGTCAAGCTGCTCGAAGAGTACGCCACTGGACCGGCGGTTCTGACCGTGG
CATTGATCGAGGCCGTGGCCGTAAGCTGGTTTTACGGCATCACGCAGTTCTGTAGGGACGTGAAAGAGAT
GCTGGGCTTTTCTCCCGGTTGGTTTTGGAGGATTTGTTGGGTAGCAATTAGCCCCCTGTTTCTCCTTTTC
ATTATTTGCTCTTTTCTGATGTCTCCACCGCAGCTCCGACTGTTTCAGTACAACTACCCCTACTGGTCAA
TTATCCTGGGCTATTGTATCGGCACCTCAAGTTTCATCTGCATCCCCACATACATCGCATACAGACTGAT
AATTACGCCCGGTACTTTTAAGGAGCGAATCATTAAAAGCATAACCCCCGAAACCCCCACCGAGATCCCT
TGTGGCGATATAAGACTCAATGCGGTCTAATAGCTCGAG
