>Addgene plasmid #107491 | pCEP4-SERTC473H-myc | addgene partial sequence | sequence record 205689 | Addgene Partial NGS Result
TTGGCCCTGATCCTGAGCCGCCCGGGGCTCCTGGTCTTCCGCCTCCTCGTCCTCGTCCTCTTCCCCGTCC
TCGTCCATGGTTATCACCCCCTCTTCTTTGAGGTCCACTGCCGCCGGAGCCTTCTGGTCCAGATGTGTCT
CCCTTCTCTCCTAGGCCATTTCCAGGTCCTGTACCTGGCCCCTCGTCAGACATGATTCACACTAAAAGAG
ATCAATAGACATCTTTATTAGACGACGCTCAGTGAATACAGGGAGTGCAGACTCCTGCCCCCTCCAACAG
CCCCCCCACCCTCATCCCCTTCATGGTCGCTGTCAGACAGATCCAGGTCTGAAAATTCCCCATCCTCCGA
ACCATCCTCGTCCTCATCACCAATTACTCGCAGCCCGGAAAACTCCCGCTGAACATCCTCAAGATTTGCG
TCCTGAGCCTCAAGCCAGGCCTCAAATTCCTCGTCCCCCTTTTTGCTGGACGGTAGGGATGGGGATTCTC
GGGACCCCTCCTCTTCCTCTTCAAGGTCACCAGACAGAGATGCTACTGGGGCAACGGAAGAAAAGCTGGG
TGCGGCCTGTGAGGATCAGCTTATCGATGATAAGCTGTCAAACATGAGAATTCTTGAAGACGAAAGGGCC
TCGTGATACGCCTATTTTTATAGGTTAATGTCATGATAATAATGGTTTCTTAGACGTCAGGTGGCACTTT
TCGGGGAAATGTGCGCGGAACCCCTATTTGTTTATTTTTCTAAATACATTCAAATATGTATCCGCTCATG
AGACAATAACCCTGATAAATGCTTCAATAATATTGAAAAAGGAAGAGTATGAGTATTCAACATTTCCGTG
TCGCCCTTATTCCCTTTTTTGCGGCATTTTGCCTTCCTGTTTTTGCTCACCCAGAAACGCTGGTGAAAGT
AAAAGATGCTGAAGATCAGTTGGGTGCACGAGTGGGTTACATCGAACTGGATCTCAACAGCGGTAAGATC
CTTGAGAGTTTTCGCCCCGAAGAACGTTTTCCAATGATGAGCACTTTTAAAGTTCTGCTATGTGGCGCGG
TATTATCCCGTGTTGACGCCGGGCAAGAGCAACTCGGTCGCCGCATACACTATTCTCAGAATGACTTGGT
TGAGTACTCACCAGTCACAGAAAAGCATCTTACGGATGGCATGACAGTAAGAGAATTATGCAGTGCTGCC
ATAACCATGAGTGATAACACTGCGGCCAACTTACTTCTGACAACGATCGGAGGACCGAAGGAGCTAACCG
CTTTTTTGCACAACATGGGGGATCATGTAACTCGCCTTGATCGTTGGGAACCGGAGCTGAATGAAGCCAT
ACCAAACGACGAGCGTGACACCACGATGCCTGCAGCAATGGCAACAACGTTGCGCAAACTATTAACTGGC
GAACTACTTACTCTAGCTTCCCGGCAACAATTAATAGACTGGATGGAGGCGGATAAAGTTGCAGGACCAC
TTCTGCGCTCGGCCCTTCCGGCTGGCTGGTTTATTGCTGATAAATCTGGAGCCGGTGAGCGTGGGTCTCG
CGGTATCATTGCAGCACTGGGGCCAGATGGTAAGCCCTCCCGTATCGTAGTTATCTACACGACGGGGAGT
CAGGCAACTATGGATGAACGAAATAGACAGATCGCTGAGATAGGTGCCTCACTGATTAAGCATTGGTAAC
TGTCAGACCAAGTTTACTCATATATACTTTAGATTGATTTAAAACTTCATTTTTAATTTAAAAGGATCTA
GGTGAAGATCCTTTTTGATAATCTCATGACCAAAATCCCTTAACGTGAGTTTTCGTTCCACTGAGCGTCA
GACCCCGTAGAAAAGATCAAAGGATCTTCTTGAGATCCTTTTTTTCTGCGCGTAATCTGCTGCTTGCAAA
CAAAAAAACCACCGCTACCAGCGGTGGTTTGTTTGCCGGATCAAGAGCTACCAACTCTTTTTCCGAAGGT
AACTGGCTTCAGCAGAGCGCAGATACCAAATACTGTCCTTCTAGTGTAGCCGTAGTTAGGCCACCACTTC
AAGAACTCTGTAGCACCGCCTACATACCTCGCTCTGCTAATCCTGTTACCAGTGGCTGCTGCCAGTGGCG
ATAAGTCGTGTCTTACCGGGTTGGACTCAAGACGATAGTTACCGGATAAGGCGCAGCGGTCGGGCTGAAC
GGGGGGTTCGTGCACACAGCCCAGCTTGGAGCGAACGACCTACACCGAACTGAGATACCTACAGCGTGAG
CTATGAGAAAGCGCCACGCTTCCCGAAGGGAGAAAGGCGGACAGGTATCCGGTAAGCGGCAGGGTCGGAA
CAGGAGAGCGCACGAGGGAGCTTCCAGGGGGAAACGCCTGGTATCTTTATAGTCCTGTCGGGTTTCGCCA
CCTCTGACTTGAGCGTCGATTTTTGTGATGCTCGTCAGGGGGGCGGAGCCTATGGAAAAACGCCAGCAAC
GCGGCCTTTTTACGGTTCCTGGCCTTTTGCTGGCCTTGAAGCTGTCCCTGATGGTCGTCATCTACCTGCC
TGGACAGCATGGCCTGCAACGCGGGCATCCCGATGCCGCCGGAAGCGAGAAGAATCATAATGGGGAAGGC
CATCCAGCCTCGCGTCGCGAACGCCAGCAAGACGTAGCCCAGCGCGTCGGCCCCGAGATGCGCCGCGTGC
GGCTGCTGGAGATGGCGGACGCGATGGATATGTTCTGCCAAGGGTTGGTTTGCGCATTCACAGTTCTCCG
CAAGAATTGATTGGCTCCAATTCTTGGAGTGGTGAATCCGTTAGCGAGGTGCCGCCCTGCTTCATCCCCG
TGGCCCGTTGCTCGCGTTTGCTGGCGGTGTCCCCGGAAGAAATATATTTGCATGTCTTTAGTTCTATGAT
GACACAAACCCCGCCCAGCGTCTTGTCATTGGCGAATTCGAACACGCAGATGCAGTCGGGGCGGCGCGGT
CCGAGGTCCACTTCGCATATTAAGGTGACGCGTGTGGCCTCGAACACCGAGCGACCCTGCAGCGACCCGC
TTAACAGCGTCAACAGCGTGCCGCAGATCCCGGGGGGCAATGAGATATGAAAAAGCCTGAACTCACCGCG
ACGTCTGTCGAGAAGTTTCTGATCGAAAAGTTCGACAGCGTCTCCGACCTGATGCAGCTCTCGGAGGGCG
AAGAATCTCGTGCTTTCAGCTTCGATGTAGGAGGGCGTGGATATGTCCTGCGGGTAAATAGCTGCGCCGA
TGGTTTCTACAAAGATCGTTATGTTTATCGGCACTTTGCATCGGCCGCGCTCCCGATTCCGGAAGTGCTT
GACATTGGGGAATTCAGCGAGAGCCTGACCTATTGCATCTCCCGCCGTGCACAGGGTGTCACGTTGCAAG
ACCTGCCTGAAACCGAACTGCCCGCTGTTCTGCAGCCGGTCGCGGAGGCCATGGATGCGATCGCTGCGGC
CGATCTTAGCCAGACGAGCGGGTTCGGCCCATTCGGACCGCAAGGAATCGGTCAATACACTACATGGCGT
GATTTCATATGCGCGATTGCTGATCCCCATGTGTATCACTGGCAAACTGTGATGGACGACACCGTCAGTG
CGTCCGTCGCGCAGGCTCTCGATGAGCTGATGCTTTGGGCCGAGGACTGCCCCGAAGTCCGGCACCTCGT
GCACGCGGATTTCGGCTCCAACAATGTCCTGACGGACAATGGCCGCATAACAGCGGTCATTGACTGGAGC
GAGGCGATGTTCGGGGATTCCCAATACGAGGTCGCCAACATCTTCTTCTGGAGGCCGTGGTTGGCTTGTA
TGGAGCAGCAGACGCGCTACTTCGAGCGGAGGCATCCGGAGCTTGCAGGATCGCCGCGGCTCCGGGCGTA
TATGCTCCGCATTGGTCTTGACCAACTCTATCAGAGCTTGGTTGACGGCAATTTCGATGATGCAGCTTGG
GCGCAGGGTCGATGCGACGCAATCGTCCGATCCGGAGCCGGGACTGTCGGGCGTACACAAATCGCCCGCA
GAAGCGCGGCCGTCTGGACCGATGGCTGTGTAGAAGTACTCGCCGATAGTGGAAACCGACGCCCCAGCAC
TCGTCCGGATCGGGAGATGGGGGAGGCTAACTGAAACACGGAAGGAGACAATACCGGAAGGAACCCGCGC
TATGACGGCAATAAAAAGACAGAATAAAACGCACGGGTGTTGGGTCGTTTGTTCATAAACGCGGGGTTCG
GTCCCAGGGCTGGCACTCTGTCGATACCCCACCGAGACCCCATTGGGGCCAATACGCCCGCGTTTCTTCC
TTTTCCCCACCCCACCCCCCAAGTTCGGGTGAAGGCCCAGGGCTCGCAGCCAACGTCGGGGCGGCAGGCC
CTGCCATAGCCACTGGCCCCGTGGGTTAGGGACGGGGTCCCCCATGGGGAATGGTTTATGGTTCGTGGGG
GTTATTATTTTGGGCGTTGCGTGGGGTCAGGTCCACGACTGGACTGAGCAGACAGACCCATGGTTTTTGG
ATGGCCTGGGCATGGACCGCATGTACTGGCGCGACACGAACACCGGGCGTCTGTGGCTGCCAAACACCCC
CGACCCCCAAAAACCACCGCGCGGATTTCTGGCGTGCCAAGCTAGTCGACCAATTCTCATGTTTGACAGC
TTATCATCGCAGATCCGGGCAACGTTGTTGCCATTGCTGCAGGCGCAGAACTGGTAGGTATGGAAGATCT
ATACATTGAATCAATATTGGCAATTAGCCATATTAGTCATTGGTTATATAGCATAAATCAATATTGGCTA
TTGGCCATTGCATACGTTGTATCTATATCATAATATGTACATTTATATTGGCTCATGTCCAATATGACCG
CCATGTTGACATTGATTATTGACTAGTTATTAATAGTAATCAATTACGGGGTCATTAGTTCATAGCCCAT
ATATGGAGTTCCGCGTTACATAACTTACGGTAAATGGCCCGCCTGGCTGACCGCCCAACGACCCCCGCCC
ATTGACGTCAATAATGACGTATGTTCCCATAGTAACGCCAATAGGGACTTTCCATTGACGTCAATGGGTG
GAGTATTTACGGTAAACTGCCCACTTGGCAGTACATCAAGTGTATCATATGCCAAGTCCGCCCCCTATTG
ACGTCAATGACGGTAAATGGCCCGCCTGGCATTATGCCCAGTACATGACCTTACGGGACTTTCCTACTTG
GCAGTACATCTACGTATTAGTCATCGCTATTACCATGGTGATGCGGTTTTGGCAGTACACCAATGGGCGT
GGATAGCGGTTTGACTCACGGGGATTTCCAAGTCTCCACCCCATTGACGTCAATGGGAGTTTGTTTTGGC
ACCAAAATCAACGGGACTTTCCAAAATGTCGTAATAACCCCGCCCCGTTGACGCAAATGGGCGGTAGGCG
TGTACGGTGGGAGGTCTATATAAGCAGAGCTCGTTTAGTGAACCGTCAGATCTCTAGAAGCTGGGTACCA
GCTGCTAGCGCCACCATGGAGACCACCCCCCTGAACAGTCAAAAGCAACTCTCTGCCTGTGAGGATGGAG
AGGACTGTCAGGAGAATGGCGTTCTTCAAAAGGTTGTACCCACCCCTGGAGATAAGGTGGAAAGCGGCCA
GATTTCCAACGGCTACAGCGCCGTGCCATCACCTGGAGCCGGGGATGATACACGGCACAGCATTCCCGCA
ACCACCACGACACTGGTTGCAGAGCTTCACCAGGGCGAGAGGGAGACGTGGGGCAAAAAGGTAGATTTTC
TGCTTTCCGTGATCGGTTACGCGGTCGATCTGGGGAACGTGTGGAGGTTCCCTTACATTTGTTACCAAAA
CGGAGGGGGTGCCTTCTTGCTGCCCTACACAATTATGGCGATTTTTGGGGGTATCCCGCTCTTCTACATG
GAACTGGCCTTGGGTCAGTACCACCGGAACGGCTGCATTAGCATTTGGCGCAAGATATGCCCCATTTTCA
AGGGAATCGGATACGCAATCTGTATAATCGCGTTCTATATTGCATCATATTACAACACCATCATGGCCTG
GGCCCTTTATTACTTGATCAGCAGTTTCACCGACCAATTGCCGTGGACGAGCTGTAAGAACTCATGGAAT
ACCGGGAACTGTACCAACTACTTCTCTGAGGACAGCTCAGGAGGTAGCGGGGGTGAACAGAAGCTGATTA
GCGAGGAGGACTTGGGCAGTCCAGGCGGAAGCGGCAACATCACTTGGACACTCCATAGTACGAGCCCCGC
AGAGGAGTTTTACACCAGGCACGTACTGCAGATTCATAGGAGCAAGGGTCTGCAAGACCTGGGCGGTATT
AGCTGGCAGCTCGCATTGTGCATAATGTTGATCTTTACGGTGATCTATTTCTCTATCTGGAAGGGAGTAA
AGACATCCGGCAAGGTGGTGTGGGTGACGGCGACCTTCCCCTACATTATACTCAGCGTGTTGTTGGTGAG
GGGGGCAACCCTGCCTGGGGCCTGGCGAGGCGTGCTGTTCTATCTCAAGCCAAACTGGCAGAAGCTTCTT
GAAACCGGAGTGTGGATCGACGCGGCCGCGCAAATCTTCTTTTCCCTCGGTCCCGGCTTCGGGGTCCTTC
TGGCATTCGCAAGCTACAACAAGTTCAACAATAACTGCTACCAGGACGCCCTCGTGACAAGTGTAGTGAA
CTGCATGACCTCTTTCGTGAGCGGGTTTGTGATCTTCACAGTACTCGGATATATGGCTGAGATGAGGAAC
GAAGATGTTAGTGAGGTTGCCAAAGACGCTGGCCCGAGCCTGTTGTTCATCACATACGCCGAGGCTATCG
CGAACATGCCCGCATCTACTTTCTTCGCCATCATCTTTTTCCTGATGCTGATAACCCTTGGGCTGGATAG
CACCTTCGCCGGACTGGAGGGTGTCATCACTGCCGTTCTCGACGAGTTCCCCCATGTGTGGGCCAAGCGA
CGGGAAAGGTTCGTGCTGGCCGTCGTAATCACACACTTCTTCGGCTCACTGGTGACCCTTACCTTTGGCG
GTGCGTACGTGGTCAAGCTGCTCGAAGAGTACGCCACTGGACCGGCGGTTCTGACCGTGGCATTGATCGA
GGCCGTGGCCGTAAGCTGGTTTTACGGCATCACGCAGTTCTGTAGGGACGTGAAAGAGATGCTGGGCTTT
TCTCCCGGTTGGTTTTGGAGGATTTGTTGGGTAGCAATTAGCCCCCTGTTTCTCCTTTTCATTATTTGCT
CTTTTCTGATGTCTCCACCGCAGCTCCGACTGTTTCAGTACAACTACCCCTACTGGTCAATTATCCTGGG
CTATTGTATCGGCACCTCAAGTTTCATCTGCATCCCCACATACATCGCATACAGACTGATAATTACGCCC
GGTACTTTTAAGGAGCGAATCATTAAAAGCATAACCCCCGAAACCCCCACCGAGATCCCTTGTGGCGATA
TAAGACTCAATGCGGTCTAATAGCTCGAGGCCGGCAAGGCCGGATCCAGACATGATAAGATACATTGATG
AGTTTGGACAAACCACAACTAGAATGCAGTGAAAAAAATGCTTTATTTGTGAAATTTGTGATGCTATTGC
TTTATTTGTAACCATTATAAGCTGCAATAAACAAGTTAACAACAACAATTGCATTCATTTTATGTTTCAG
GTTCAGGGGGAGGTGTGGGAGGTTTTTTAAAGCAAGTAAAACCTCTACAAATGTGGTATGGCTGATTATG
ATCCGGCTGCCTCGCGCGTTTCGGTGATGACGGTGAAAACCTCTGACACATGCAGCTCCCGGAGACGGTC
ACAGCTTGTCTGTAAGCGGATGCCGGGAGCAGACAAGCCCGTCAGGGCGCGTCAGCGGGTGTTGGCGGGT
GTCGGGGCGCAGCCATGAGGTCGACTCTAGAGGATCGATCCCCGCCCCGGACGAACTAAACCTGACTACG
ACATCTCTGCCCCTTCTTCGCGGGGCAGTGCATGTAATCCCTTCAGTTGGTTGGTACAACTTGCCAACTG
GGCCCTGTTCCACATGTGACACGGGGGGGGACCAAACACAAAGGGGTTCTCTGACTGTAGTTGACATCCT
TATAAATGGATGTGCACATTTGCCAACACTGAGTGGCTTTCATCCTGGAGCAGACTTTGCAGTCTGTGGA
CTGCAACACAACATTGCCTTTATGTGTAACTCTTGGCTGAAGCTCTTACACCAATGCTGGGGGACATGTA
CCTCCCAGGGGCCCAGGAAGACTACGGGAGGCTACACCAACGTCAATCAGAGGGGCCTGTGTAGCTACCG
ATAAGCGGACCCTCAAGAGGGCATTAGCAATAGTGTTTATAAGGCCCCCTTGTTAACCCTAAACGGGTAG
CATATGCTTCCCGGGTAGTAGTATATACTATCCAGACTAACCCTAATTCAATAGCATATGTTACCCAACG
GGAAGCATATGCTATCGAATTAGGGTTAGTAAAAGGGTCCTAAGGAACAGCGATATCTCCCACCCCATGA
GCTGTCACGGTTTTATTTACATGGGGTCAGGATTCCACGAGGGTAGTGAACCATTTTAGTCACAAGGGCA
GTGGCTGAAGATCAAGGAGCGGGCAGTGAACTCTCCTGAATCTTCGCCTGCTTCTTCATTCTCCTTCGTT
TAGCTAATAGAATAACTGCTGAGTTGTGAACAGTAAGGTGTATGTGAGGTGCTCGAAAACAAGGTTTCAG
GTGACGCCCCCAGAATAAAATTTGGACGGGGGGTTCAGTGGTGGCATTGTGCTATGACACCAATATAACC
CTCACAAACCCCTTGGGCAATAAATACTAGTGTAGGAATGAAACATTCTGAATATCTTTAACAATAGAAA
TCCATGGGGTGGGGACAAGCCGTAAAGACTGGATGTCCATCTCACACGAATTTATGGCTATGGGCAACAC
ATAATCCTAGTGCAATATGATACTGGGGTTATTAAGATGTGTCCCAGGCAGGGACCAAGACAGGTGAACC
ATGTTGTTACACTCTATTTGTAACAAGGGGAAAGAGAGTGGACGCCGACAGCAGCGGACTCCACTGGTTG
TCTCTAACACCCCCGAAAATTAAACGGGGCTCCACGCCAATGGGGCCCATAAACAAAGACAAGTGGCCAC
TCTTTTTTTTGAAATTGTGGAGTGGGGGCACGCGTCAGCCCCCACACGCCGCCCTGCGGTTTTGGACTGT
AAAATAAGGGTGTAATAACTTGGCTGATTGTAACCCCGCTAACCACTGCGGTCAAACCACTTGCCCACAA
AACCACTAATGGCACCCCGGGGAATACCTGCATAAGTAGGTGGGCGGGCCAAGATAGGGGCGCGATTGCT
GCGATCTGGAGGACAAATTACACACACTTGCGCCTGAGCGCCAAGCACAGGGTTGTTGGTCCTCATATTC
ACGAGGTCGCTGAGAGCACGGTGGGCTAATGTTGCCATGGGTAGCATATACTACCCAAATATCTGGATAG
CATATGCTATCCTAATCTATATCTGGGTAGCATAGGCTATCCTAATCTATATCTGGGTAGCATATGCTAT
CCTAATCTATATCTGGGTAGTATATGCTATCCTAATTTATATCTGGGTAGCATAGGCTATCCTAATCT
